Addgene plasmid #233622: pColdI-SBP-DDX3_helicase_core
Purpose: Expression of SBP-tagged helicase core region of DDX3X in E.coli
Depositing lab: Shintaro Iwasaki. Depositing organization: RIKEN Pioneering Research Institute, Wako. Publication: Dual targeting of DDX3 and eIF4A by the translation inhibitor rocaglamide A. Chen M, Asanuma M, Takahashi M, Shichino Y, Mito M, Fujiwara K, Saito H, Floor SN, Ingolia NT, Sodeoka M, Dodo K, Ito T, Iwasaki S. Cell Chem Biol. 2021 Apr 15;28(4):475-486.e8. doi: 10.1016/j.chembiol.2020.11.008. Epub 2020 Dec 8. PubMed 33296667.
Backbone
  Vector backbone: pColdI
  Vector type: Bacterial Expression
Growth in bacteria
  Bacterial resistance: Ampicillin, 100 μg/mL
  Growth temperature: 37°C
  Growth strain: DH5alpha
  Copy number: High Copy
Gene/Insert
  Gene/Insert name: SBP-DDX3X helicase core
  Species: H. sapiens (human)
  Entrez Gene: EIF4A1 (a.k.a. DDX2A, EIF-4A, EIF4A, eIF-4A-I, eIF4A-I)
  Tag / fusion protein: His6-SBP (N terminal on insert)
  Cloning method: Gibson Cloning
Terms and licenses: Academic/Nonprofit Terms; Industry Terms: Not Available to Industry
How to cite: pColdI-SBP-DDX3_helicase_core was a gift from Shintaro Iwasaki (Addgene plasmid # 233622 ; http://n2t.net/addgene:233622 ; RRID:Addgene_233622)
