[The description below was written by a language model from this plasmid's Addgene catalogue record and pLannotate feature annotations shown in this document.]
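Description:
pColdI-SBP-DDX3_helicase_core is a bacterial expression plasmid of about 5.9 kb, built on the pColdI cold-shock backbone, for producing the helicase core region of human DDX3X in E. coli. It is propagated through a high-copy ColE1/pUC-type origin and selected with ampicillin via the bla (AmpR) gene and its promoter. An M13 phage origin is also present, along with short remnants of rop, bom and tetracycline-resistance sequences that are backbone leftovers rather than functional elements.

Expression is driven by the promoter of the E. coli cold shock gene cspA, followed by a lac operator and the cspA 5'UTR, with the cspA 3'UTR downstream of the coding region. A lacI gene with its own promoter supplies lac repressor. This arrangement keeps transcription repressed until IPTG is added, and the cspA elements favour expression at low temperature, a design generally used to improve the solubility and folding of recombinant proteins. The open reading frame carries an N-terminal His6-SBP (streptavidin-binding peptide) tag fused to the DDX3X fragment, inserted by Gibson cloning. The feature table detects the His-tag region only as a short match to a composite tag and does not annotate SBP separately, although a gap between that match and the annotated DDX3X segment would accommodate it.

The catalogue's Entrez Gene field lists EIF4A1, which conflicts with the insert name and with the annotated DDX3X coding sequence, so it appears to be a record error. The dual tag permits affinity purification or pull-down of the recombinant helicase core, and the associated publication concerns targeting of DDX3 and eIF4A by the translation inhibitor rocaglamide A.
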