Features (pLannotate 1.2.2; 18 found; start..end, strand, type, name):
     14..80      +  promoter       cspA promoter: cspA; promoter of the E. coli cold shock protein cspA gene (Mitta et al., 1997)
     83..99      +  protein_bind   lac operator: The lac repressor binds to the lac operator to inhibit transcription in E. coli. This inhibition can be relieved by adding lactose or isopropyl-β-D-thiogalactopyranoside (IPTG). lac repressor encoded by lacI
    121..254     +  5'UTR          cspA 5'UTR: cspA; 5'UTR of the E. coli cold shock protein cspA gene (Mitta et al., 1997)
    267..283     +  CDS            capTEV™ (fragment): composite tag for in vivo biotinylation, TEV protease cleavage, and 6xHis tagging
    408..1835    +  CDS            DDX3X (fragment): DDX3X_HUMAN - Also known as DBX From Homo sapiens (Human).
   1906..2050    +  3'UTR          cspA 3'UTR: cspA; 3'UTR of the E. coli cold shock protein cspA gene (Mitta et al., 1997)
   2062..2097    +  CDS            rop (fragment): Rop protein, which maintains plasmids at low copy number; rop
   2199..2248    +  misc_feature   bom (fragment): basis of mobility region from pBR322
   2324..2704    -  rep_origin     M13 ori (sequence partly withheld): M13 bacteriophage origin of replication; arrow indicates direction of (+) strand synthesis
   2723..2774    +  misc_feature   bom (fragment): basis of mobility region from pBR322
   2804..2908    +  promoter       AmpR promoter: bla
   2909..3769    +  CDS            AmpR: β-lactamase; bla; confers resistance to ampicillin, carbenicillin, and related antibiotics
   3940..4528    +  rep_origin     ori: high-copy-number ColE1/pMB1/pBR322/pUC origin of replication
   4586..4651    -  CDS            TcR (fragment): tetracycline efflux protein; tet; confers resistance to tetracycline
   4666..4687    -  protein_bind   CAP binding site: CAP binding activates transcription in the presence of cAMP. E. coli catabolite activator protein
   4700..5782    -  CDS            lacI: lac repressor; lacI; The lac repressor binds to the lac operator to inhibit transcription in E. coli. This inhibition can be relieved by adding lactose or isopropyl-β-D-thiogalactopyranoside (IPTG).
   5783..5860    -  promoter       lacI promoter: lacI
   5868..10      -  CDS            TcR (fragment) (across the origin): tetracycline efflux protein; tet; confers resistance to tetracycline
>Addgene plasmid #233622 | pColdI-SBP-DDX3_helicase_core | addgene full sequence | sequence record 465604 | Addgene NGS Result
AGGAATGGTGTGGCCGATTAATCATAAATATGAAAAATAATTGTTGCATCACCCGCCAATGCGTGGCTTA
ATGCACATCAAATTGTGAGCGGATAACAATTTGATGTGCTAGCGCATATCCAGTGTAGTAAGGCAAGTCC
CTTCAAGAGTTATCGTTGATACCCCTCGTAGTGCACATTCCTTTAACGCTTCAAAATCTGTAAAGCACGC
CATATCGCCGAAAGGCACACTTAATTATTAAGAGGTAATACACCATGGGCAGCAGCCATCATCATCATCA
TCACGACGAGAAAACCACCGGCTGGCGGGGAGGCCACGTGGTGGAAGGGCTGGCAGGCGAGCTGGAACAG
CTGCGGGCCAGACTGGAACACCACCCCCAGGGCCAGAGAGAGCCTAGCGGCGGAGGAGATGAAGATGATT
GGTCAAAACCACTCCCACCAAGTGAACGCTTGGAACAGGAACTCTTTTCTGGAGGCAACACTGGGATTAA
TTTTGAGAAATACGATGACATTCCAGTTGAGGCAACAGGCAACAACTGTCCTCCACATATTGAAAGTTTC
AGTGATGTTGAGATGGGAGAAATTATCATGGGAAACATTGAGCTTACTCGTTATACTCGCCCAACTCCAG
TGCAAAAGCATGCTATTCCTATTATCAAAGAGAAAAGAGACTTGATGGCTTGTGCCCAAACAGGGTCTGG
AAAAACTGCAGCATTTCTGTTGCCCATCTTGAGTCAGATTTATTCAGATGGTCCAGGCGAGGCTTTGAGG
GCCATGAAGGAAAATGGAAGGTATGGGCGCCGCAAACAATACCCAATCTCCTTGGTATTAGCACCAACGA
GAGAGTTGGCAGTACAGATCTACGAGGAAGCCAGAAAATTTTCATACCGATCTAGAGTTCGTCCTTGCGT
GGTTTATGGTGGTGCCGATATTGGTCAGCAGATTCGAGACTTGGAACGTGGATGCCATTTGTTAGTAGCC
ACTCCAGGACGTCTAGTGGATATGATGGAAAGAGGAAAGATTGGATTAGACTTTTGCAAATACTTGGTGT
TAGATGAAGCTGATCGGATGTTGGATATGGGGTTTGAGCCTCAGATTCGTAGAATAGTCGAACAAGATAC
TATGCCTCCAAAGGGTGTCCGCCACACTATGATGTTTAGTGCTACTTTTCCTAAGGAAATACAGATGCTG
GCTCGTGATTTCTTAGATGAATATATCTTCTTGGCTGTAGGAAGAGTTGGCTCTACCTCTGAAAACATCA
CACAGAAAGTAGTTTGGGTGGAAGAATCAGACAAACGGTCATTTCTGCTTGACCTCCTAAATGCAACAGG
CAAGGATTCACTGACCTTAGTGTTTGTGGAGACCAAAAAGGGTGCAGATTCTCTGGAGGATTTCTTATAC
CATGAAGGATACGCATGTACCAGCATCCATGGAGACCGTTCTCAGAGGGATAGAGAAGAGGCCCTTCACC
AGTTCCGCTCAGGAAAAAGCCCAATTTTAGTGGCTACAGCAGTAGCAGCAAGAGGACTGGACATTTCAAA
TGTGAAACATGTTATCAATTTTGACTTGCCAAGTGATATTGAAGAATATGTACATCGTATTGGTCGTACG
GGACGTGTAGGAAACCTTGGCCTGGCAACCTCATTCTTTAACGAGAGGAACATAAATATTACTAAGGATT
TGTTGGATCTTCTTGTTGAAGCTAAACAAGAAGTGCCGTCTTGGTTAGAAAACATGGCTTATGAACACCA
CTACAAGGGTAGCAGTCGTGGACGTTCTAAGAGTAGCAGATTTAGTGGAGGGTTTGGTGCCAGAGACTAC
CGACAAAGTAGCGGTTGACATATGGAGCTCGGTACCCTCGAGGGATCCGAATTCAAGCTTGTCGACCTGC
AGTCTAGATAGGTAATCTCTGCTTAAAAGCACAGAATCTAAGATCCCTGCCATTTGGCGGGGATTTTTTT
ATTTGTTTTCAGGAAATAAATAATCGATCGCGTAATAAAATCTATTATTATTTTTGTGAAGAATAAATTT
GGGTGCAATGAGAATGCGCAGGCCCTTTCGTCTCGCGCGTTTCGGTGATGACGGTGAAAACCTCTGACAC
ATGCAGCTCCCGGAGACGGTCACAGCTTGTCTGTAAGCGGATGCCGGGAGCAGACAAGCCCGTCAGGGCG
CGTCAGCGGGTGTTGGCGGGTGTCGGGGCTGGCTTAACTATGCGGCATCAGAGCAGATTGTACTGAGAGT
GCACCATAAAATTGTAAACGTTAATATTTTGTTAAAATTCGCGTTAAATTTTTGTTAAATCAGCTCATTT
TTTAACCAATAGGCCGAAATCGGCAAAATCCCTTATAAATCAAAAGAATAGCCCGAGATAGGGT
[37 nt withheld, positions 2375-2411]
AAAGAACGTGGACTCCAACGTCAAAGG
[141 nt withheld, positions 2439-2579]
G
[142 nt withheld, positions 2581-2722]
TATGCGGTGTGAAATACCGCACAGATGCGTAAGGAGAAAATACCGCATCAGGCGTCAGGTGGCACTTTTC
GGGGAAATGTGCGCGGAACCCCTATTTGTTTATTTTTCTAAATACATTCAAATATGTATCCGCTCATGAG
ACAATAACCCTGATAAATGCTTCAATAATATTGAAAAAGGAAGAGTATGAGTATTCAACATTTCCGTGTC
GCCCTTATTCCCTTTTTTGCGGCATTTTGCCTTCCTGTTTTTGCTCACCCAGAAACGCTGGTGAAAGTAA
AAGATGCTGAAGATCAGTTGGGTGCACGAGTGGGTTACATCGAACTGGATCTCAACAGCGGTAAGATCCT
TGAGAGTTTTCGCCCCGAAGAACGTTTTCCAATGATGAGCACTTTTAAAGTTCTGCTATGTGGCGCGGTA
TTATCCCGTATTGACGCCGGGCAAGAGCAACTCGGTCGCCGCATACACTATTCTCAGAATGACTTGGTTG
AGTACTCACCAGTCACAGAAAAGCATCTTACGGATGGCATGACAGTAAGAGAATTATGCAGTGCTGCCAT
AACCATGAGTGATAACACTGCGGCCAACTTACTTCTGACAACGATCGGAGGACCGAAGGAGCTAACCGCT
TTTTTGCACAACATGGGGGATCATGTAACTCGCCTTGATCGTTGGGAACCGGAGCTGAATGAAGCCATAC
CAAACGACGAGCGTGACACCACGATGCCTGTAGCAATGGCAACAACGTTGCGCAAACTATTAACTGGCGA
ACTACTTACTCTAGCTTCCCGGCAACAATTAATAGACTGGATGGAGGCGGATAAAGTTGCAGGACCACTT
CTGCGCTCGGCCCTTCCGGCTGGCTGGTTTATTGCTGATAAATCTGGAGCCGGTGAGCGTGGGTCTCGCG
GTATCATTGCAGCACTGGGGCCAGATGGTAAGCCCTCCCGTATCGTAGTTATCTACACGACGGGGAGTCA
GGCAACTATGGATGAACGAAATAGACAGATCGCTGAGATAGGTGCCTCACTGATTAAGCATTGGTAACTG
TCAGACCAAGTTTACTCATATATACTTTAGATTGATTTAAAACTTCATTTTTAATTTAAAAGGATCTAGG
TGAAGATCCTTTTTGATAATCTCATGACCAAAATCCCTTAACGTGAGTTTTCGTTCCACTGAGCGTCAGA
CCCCGTAGAAAAGATCAAAGGATCTTCTTGAGATCCTTTTTTTCTGCGCGTAATCTGCTGCTTGCAAACA
AAAAAACCACCGCTACCAGCGGTGGTTTGTTTGCCGGATCAAGAGCTACCAACTCTTTTTCCGAAGGTAA
CTGGCTTCAGCAGAGCGCAGATACCAAATACTGTTCTTCTAGTGTAGCCGTAGTTAGGCCACCACTTCAA
GAACTCTGTAGCACCGCCTACATACCTCGCTCTGCTAATCCTGTTACCAGTGGCTGCTGCCAGTGGCGAT
AAGTCGTGTCTTACCGGGTTGGACTCAAGACGATAGTTACCGGATAAGGCGCAGCGGTCGGGCTGAACGG
GGGGTTCGTGCACACAGCCCAGCTTGGAGCGAACGACCTACACCGAACTGAGATACCTACAGCGTGAGCT
ATGAGAAAGCGCCACGCTTCCCGAAGGGAGAAAGGCGGACAGGTATCCGGTAAGCGGCAGGGTCGGAACA
GGAGAGCGCACGAGGGAGCTTCCAGGGGGAAACGCCTGGTATCTTTATAGTCCTGTCGGGTTTCGCCACC
TCTGACTTGAGCGTCGATTTTTGTGATGCTCGTCAGGGGGGCGGAGCCTATGGAAAAACGCCAGCAACGC
GGCCTTTTTACGGTTCCTGGCCTTTTGCTGGCCTTTTGCTCACATAGTCATGCCCCGCGCCCACCGGAAG
GAGCTGACTGGGTTGAAGGCTCTCAAGGGCATCGGTCGAGATCCCGGTGCCTAATGAGTGAGCTAACTTA
CATTAATTGCGTTGCGCTCACTGCCCGCTTTCCAGTCGGGAAACCTGTCGTGCCAGCTGCATTAATGAAT
CGGCCAACGCGCGGGGAGAGGCGGTTTGCGTATTGGGCGCCAGGGTGGTTTTTCTTTTCACCAGTGAGAC
GGGCAACAGCTGATTGCCCTTCACCGCCTGGCCCTGAGAGAGTTGCAGCAAGCGGTCCACGCTGGTTTGC
CCCAGCAGGCGAAAATCCTGTTTGATGGTGGTTAACGGCGGGATATAACATGAGCTGTCTTCGGTATCGT
CGTATCCCACTACCGAGATATCCGCACCAACGCGCAGCCCGGACTCGGTAATGGCGCGCATTGCGCCCAG
CGCCATCTGATCGTTGGCAACCAGCATCGCAGTGGGAACGATGCCCTCATTCAGCATTTGCATGGTTTGT
TGAAAACCGGACATGGCACTCCAGTCGCCTTCCCGTTCCGCTATCGGCTGAATTTGATTGCGAGTGAGAT
ATTTATGCCAGCCAGCCAGACGCAGACGCGCCGAGACAGAACTTAATGGGCCCGCTAACAGCGCGATTTG
CTGGTGACCCAATGCGACCAGATGCTCCACGCCCAGTCGCGTACCGTCTTCATGGGAGAAAATAATACTG
TTGATGGGTGTCTGGTCAGAGACATCAAGAAATAACGCCGGAACATTAGTGCAGGCAGCTTCCACAGCAA
TGGCATCCTGGTCATCCAGCGGATAGTTAATGATCAGCCCACTGACGCGTTGCGCGAGAAGATTGTGCAC
CGCCGCTTTACAGGCTTCGACGCCGCTTCGTTCTACCATCGACACCACCACGCTGGCACCCAGTTGATCG
GCGCGAGATTTAATCGCCGCGACAATTTGCGACGGCGCGTGCAGGGCCAGACTGGAGGTGGCAACGCCAA
TCAGCAACGACTGTTTGCCCGCCAGTTGTTGTGCCACGCGGTTGGGAATGTAATTCAGCTCCGCCATCGC
CGCTTCCACTTTTTCCCGCGTTTTCGCAGAAACGTGGCTGGCCTGGTTCACCACGCGGGAAACGGTCTGA
TAAGAGACACCGGCATACTCTGCGACATCGTATAACGTTACTGGTTTCACATTCACCACCCTGAATTGAC
TCTCTTCCGGGCGCTATCATGCCATACCGCGAAAGGTTTTGCGCCATTCGATGGTGTCCGGGATCTCGAC
GCTCTCCCTTATGCGACTCCTGCATTAGGAAGCAGCCCAGTAGTAGGTTGAGGCCGTTGAGCACCGCCGC
CGCT
